Addgene plasmid #176173: pMC7-XI5dw
Purpose: yeast MoClo level-0 part plasmid type 7 containing 3' homology for integration site XI-5
Depositing lab: Florian David. Depositing organization: Chalmers University of Technology. Publication: Expansion of the Yeast Modular Cloning Toolkit for CRISPR-Based Applications, Genomic Integrations and Combinatorial Libraries. Otto M, Skrekas C, Gossing M, Gustafsson J, Siewers V, David F. ACS Synth Biol. 2021 Dec 17;10(12):3461-3474. doi: 10.1021/acssynbio.1c00408. Epub 2021 Dec 3. PubMed 34860007.
Backbone
  Vector backbone: pYTK001
  Vector type: Synthetic Biology
Growth in bacteria
  Bacterial resistance: Chloramphenicol, 25 μg/mL
  Growth temperature: 37°C
  Growth strain: DH5alpha
  Copy number: High Copy
Gene/Insert
  Gene/Insert name: 3' homology for integration site XI-5
  Species: S. cerevisiae (budding yeast)
  Cloning method: Restriction Enzyme; 5′ cloning site BsmBI (destroyed during cloning); 3′ cloning site BsmBI (destroyed during cloning)
Terms and licenses: Academic/Nonprofit Terms; Industry Terms: Not Available to Industry
Depositor comments: Constructed using the Yeast Modular Cloning Toolkit (Lee et al. ACS Synth Biol. 2015). Homologous region amplified from EasyClone-MarkerFree toolkit (Jessop-Fabre et al. Biotechnol J. 2016).
How to cite: pMC7-XI5dw was a gift from Florian David (Addgene plasmid # 176173 ; http://n2t.net/addgene:176173 ; RRID:Addgene_176173)
