[The description below was written by a language model from this plasmid's Addgene catalogue record and pLannotate feature annotations shown in this document.]
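Description:
pMC7-XI5dw is a small (about 2.2 kb) level-0 part plasmid for the Yeast Modular Cloning (MoClo) system, built in the pYTK001 part-entry backbone. It is a purely bacterial storage vector. It replicates in E. coli from a high-copy ColE1/pUC-type origin and is selected with chloramphenicol through a cat gene driven by its native cat promoter, with a phage lambda t0 terminator downstream of the marker. The annotation shows no yeast origin of replication, yeast selection marker or expression cassette, which fits its role as a donor of a single assembly part.

The payload is a type 7 part carrying the 3' (downstream) homology arm for the Saccharomyces cerevisiae genomic integration site XI-5. According to the depositor, this region was amplified from the EasyClone-MarkerFree toolkit. It was inserted by BsmBI Golden Gate cloning, which destroyed both BsmBI sites. The automated annotation detects a short fragment of the yeast ZRT3 coding sequence within the insert. This most likely reflects genomic sequence adjacent to the integration locus and is not an intended expressed gene, since no promoter is placed to drive it.

In the MoClo hierarchy, parts of defined types are combined in a fixed order to build cassette or multigene plasmids. This part would be paired with a matching 5' homology part for XI-5, so that the assembled construct is flanked by arms directing homologous recombination into that chromosomal site. The associated toolkit extends yeast MoClo to CRISPR-based applications, genomic integrations and combinatorial libraries. The record does not state the exact length of the homology region.
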