Features (pLannotate 1.2.2; 5 found; start..end, strand, type, name):
    134..722     +  rep_origin     ori: high-copy-number ColE1/pMB1/pBR322/pUC origin of replication
   1155..1319    +  CDS            ZRT3 (fragment): ZRT3_YEAST - Experimental evidence at protein level: Swiss-Prot protein existence level 1. Transports zinc from storage in the vacuole to the cytoplasm. From Saccharomyces cerevisiae (strain ATCC 204508 / S288c) (Baker's yeast).
   1352..1386    -  terminator     lambda t0 terminator: minimal transcription terminator from phage lambda (Scholtissek and Grosse, 1987)
   1460..2116    -  CDS            cat: CAT_ECOLX - Experimental evidence at protein level: Swiss-Prot protein existence level 1. This enzyme is an effector of chloramphenicol resistance in bacteria. From Escherichia coli. This protein is used as a marker in many commonly used cloning vectors, such as pACYC184.
   2117..50      -  promoter       cat promoter (across the origin): promoter of the E. coli cat gene encoding chloramphenicol acetyltransferase
>Addgene plasmid #176173 | pMC7-XI5dw | addgene full sequence | sequence record 346222 | Addgene NGS Result
CGGTAGTGATCTTATTTCATTATGGTGAAAGTTGGAACCTCTTACGTGCCCGATCAATCATGACCAAAAT
CCCTTAACGTGAGTTTTCGTTCCACTGAGCGTCAGACCCCGTAGAAAAGATCAAAGGATCTTCTTGAGAT
CCTTTTTTTCTGCGCGTAATCTGCTGCTTGCAAACAAAAAAACCACCGCTACCAGCGGTGGTTTGTTTGC
CGGATCAAGAGCTACCAACTCTTTTTCCGAAGGTAACTGGCTTCAGCAGAGCGCAGATACCAAATACTGT
TCTTCTAGTGTAGCCGTAGTTAGGCCACCACTTCAAGAACTCTGTAGCACCGCCTACATACCTCGCTCTG
CTAATCCTGTTACCAGTGGCTGCTGCCAGTGGCGATAAGTCGTGTCTTACCGGGTTGGACTCAAGACGAT
AGTTACCGGATAAGGCGCAGCGGTCGGGCTGAACGGGGGGTTCGTGCACACAGCCCAGCTTGGAGCGAAC
GACCTACACCGAACTGAGATACCTACAGCGTGAGCTATGAGAAAGCGCCACGCTTCCCGAAGGGAGAAAG
GCGGACAGGTATCCGGTAAGCGGCAGGGTCGGAACAGGAGAGCGCACGAGGGAGCTTCCAGGGGGAAACG
CCTGGTATCTTTATAGTCCTGTCGGGTTTCGCCACCTCTGACTTGAGCGTCGATTTTTGTGATGCTCGTC
AGGGGGGCGGAGCCTATGGAAAAACGCCAGCAACGCGGCCTTTTTACGGTTCCTGGCCTTTTGCTGGCCT
TTTGCTCACATGTTCTTTCCTGCGTTATCCCCTGATTCTGTGGATAACCGTAGTCGGTCTCAGAGTCCTG
CAGGACTAGTGCTGAGGCATTACTATTGGCTGCTTCATAGTACACCCAATTGCCCACAACCCAAGTTAAT
CATAAGCTCTTGTTGTCGATGAATTGCTCAAAATGTGGCCATTCTTTCAATTTTGCACCTCTAAAACTGC
TCCGTGGGTTGTGACAACAACCTTAAGGGTAATGGACTTTTTTAGAAAGACAAATGAGATGATTTCACCT
ACTGGTATATCATTTATTTATACACGACCGTTTTGACATTTCAGAGTTGCACGTTGGTATATCCTAATAT
TCTCACAAGCATCACAGTGAAGAAACGCAAGAAAATGGAAAAAATTCCCAGGTGGTTGTTGTCTTCTCTT
ATATCGTCGGTGCTGTGCATACTTGGGGCCCTGTGTGTGCCGTTGTTATCGGTTGCCTTCGATAGCAAGC
GCAATAGCCAATCTAAGTTGGTCAACTATGGTCTTTCTCTAAGTGCCGGATCTATGATCATTAAGACCTC
AGCGCCGATGAGACCAGACCAATAAAAAACGCCCGGCGGCAACCGAGCGTTCTGAACAAATCCAGATGGA
GTTCTGAGGTCATTACTGGATCTATCAACAGGAGTCCAAGCGAGCTCGATATCAAATTACGCCCCGCCCT
GCCACTCATCGCAGTACTGTTGTAATTCATTAAGCATTCTGCCGACATGGAAGCCATCACAAACGGCATG
ATGAACCTGAATCGCCAGCGGCATCAGCACCTTGTCGCCTTGCGTATAATATTTGCCCATGGTGAAAACG
GGGGCGAAGAAGTTGTCCATATTGGCCACGTTTAAATCAAAACTGGTGAAACTCACCCAGGGATTGGCTG
AAACGAAAAACATATTCTCAATAAACCCTTTAGGGAAATAGGCCAGGTTTTCACCGTAACACGCCACATC
TTGCGAATATATGTGTAGAAACTGCCGGAAATCGTCGTGGTATTCACTCCAGAGCGATGAAAACGTTTCA
GTTTGCTCATGGAAAACGGTGTAACAAGGGTGAACACTATCCCATATCACCAGCTCACCGTCTTTCATTG
CCATACGAAATTCCGGATGAGCATTCATCAGGCGGGCAAGAATGTGAATAAAGGCCGGATAAAACTTGTG
CTTATTTTTCTTTACGGTCTTTAAAAAGGCCGTAATATCCAGCTGAACGGTCTGGTTATAGGTACATTGA
GCAACTGACTGAAATGCCTCAAAATGTTCTTTACGATGCCATTGGGATATATCAACGGTGGTATATCCAG
TGATTTTTTTCTCCATTTTAGCTTCCTTAGCTCCTGAAAATCTCGATAACTCAAAAAATACGCC
